Addgene plasmid #119114: PXK-PX (1-125)
Purpose: Bacterial expression of human phox homology (PX) domain, PXK-PX (1-125)
Depositing lab: Brett Collins. Depositing organization: University of Queensland. Publication: Classification of the human phox homology (PX) domains based on their phosphoinositide binding specificities. Chandra M, Chin YK, Mas C, Feathers JR, Paul B, Datta S, Chen KE, Jia X, Yang Z, Norwood SJ, Mohanty B, Bugarcic A, Teasdale RD, Henne WM, Mobli M, Collins BM. Nat Commun. 2019 Apr 4;10(1):1528. doi: 10.1038/s41467-019-09355-y. PubMed 30948714.
Backbone
  Vector backbone: pGEX4T2
  Vector type: Bacterial Expression
Growth in bacteria
  Bacterial resistance: Ampicillin, 100 μg/mL
  Growth temperature: 37°C
  Growth strain: DH5alpha
  Copy number: Unknown
Gene/Insert
  Gene/Insert name: PXK-PX (1-125)
  Species: H. sapiens (human)
  Entrez Gene: PXK (a.k.a. MONAKA, SLOB)
  Promoter: tac
  Tag / fusion protein: GST (N terminal on backbone)
  Cloning method: Restriction Enzyme; 5′ cloning site BamHI (not destroyed); 3′ cloning site XhoI (not destroyed)
  Sequencing primers: 5′ pGEX5
Terms and licenses: Academic/Nonprofit Terms; Industry Terms: Not Available to Industry
Depositor comments: Amino Acid Sequence: MAFMEKPPAGKVLLDDTVPLTAAIEASQSLQSHTEYIIRVQRGISVENSWQIVRRYSDFDLLNNSLQIAGLSLPLPPKKLIGNMDREFIAERQKGLQNYLNVITTNHILSNCELVKKFLDPNNYS
How to cite: PXK-PX (1-125) was a gift from Brett Collins (Addgene plasmid # 119114 ; http://n2t.net/addgene:119114 ; RRID:Addgene_119114)
