[The description below was written by a language model from this plasmid's Addgene catalogue record and pLannotate feature annotations shown in this document.]
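Description:
PXK-PX (1-125) is a bacterial expression plasmid built on the pGEX4T2 backbone for producing the phox homology (PX) domain of human PXK (also known as MONAKA or SLOB) as a glutathione S-transferase fusion in E. coli. The sequenced plasmid is 5,329 nt. It replicates from a ColE1/pMB1-type origin and is selected with ampicillin through the β-lactamase (AmpR) gene and its own promoter. Short remnants of rop and the pBR322 bom region, a lacZα segment with its lac promoter, operator and CAP site, and a small yciV fragment are annotated as backbone carry-over and play no evident part in expression of the insert.

The expression cassette spans the origin of the circular map. A tac promoter, a strong trp/lac hybrid, sits just upstream of a lac operator, followed by the Schistosoma japonicum GST coding sequence and then the PXK fragment encoding residues 1–125, which was cloned between BamHI and XhoI sites that both remain intact. A plasmid-borne lacI gene under its own promoter supplies lac repressor, so transcription stays repressed until it is induced with IPTG. The N-terminal GST tag allows the fusion protein to be captured on glutathione affinity resin and often helps solubility. The short linker between GST and the insert is not annotated in the feature table, so any protease cleavage site there is not confirmed by the record.

The plasmid belongs to a set of constructs made to express human PX domains recombinantly for a systematic classification of their phosphoinositide-binding specificities, and it suits purification of this domain for lipid-binding, biophysical or structural studies.
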