Features (pLannotate 1.2.2; 17 found; start..end, strand, type, name):
      1..17      +  protein_bind   lac operator: The lac repressor binds to the lac operator to inhibit transcription in E. coli. This inhibition can be relieved by adding lactose or isopropyl-β-D-thiogalactopyranoside (IPTG). lac repressor encoded by lacI
     40..693     +  CDS            GST26_SCHJA: Experimental evidence at protein level: Swiss-Prot protein existence level 1. GST isoenzymes appear to play a central role in the parasite detoxification system. Other functions are also suspected including a role in increasing the solubility of haematin in the parasite gut. From Schistosoma japonicum (Blood fluke).
    718..1092    +  CDS            PXK (fragment): PXK_HUMAN - Experimental evidence at protein level: Swiss-Prot protein existence level 1. Binds to and modulates brain Na,K-ATPase subunits ATP1B1 and ATP1B3 and may thereby participate in the regulation of electrical excitability and synaptic transmission. May not display kinase activity. From Homo sapiens (Human).
   1128..1167    +  CDS            rop (fragment): Rop protein, which maintains plasmids at low copy number; rop
   1269..1309    +  misc_feature   bom (fragment): basis of mobility region from pBR322
   1414..1518    +  promoter       AmpR promoter: bla
   1519..2379    +  CDS            AmpR: β-lactamase; bla; confers resistance to ampicillin, carbenicillin, and related antibiotics
   2550..3138    +  rep_origin     ori: high-copy-number ColE1/pMB1/pBR322/pUC origin of replication
   3324..3375    -  misc_feature   bom (fragment): basis of mobility region from pBR322
   3382..3459    +  promoter       lacI promoter: lacI
   3460..4542    +  CDS            lacI: lac repressor; lacI; The lac repressor binds to the lac operator to inhibit transcription in E. coli. This inhibition can be relieved by adding lactose or isopropyl-β-D-thiogalactopyranoside (IPTG).
   4555..4576    +  protein_bind   CAP binding site: CAP binding activates transcription in the presence of cAMP. E. coli catabolite activator protein
   4591..4621    +  promoter       lac promoter: promoter for the E. coli lac operon
   4629..4645    +  protein_bind   lac operator: The lac repressor binds to the lac operator to inhibit transcription in E. coli. This inhibition can be relieved by adding lactose or isopropyl-β-D-thiogalactopyranoside (IPTG). lac repressor encoded by lacI
   4665..4838    +  CDS            lacZα: LacZα fragment of β-galactosidase; lacZ fragment
   5102..5218    -  CDS            yciV (fragment): RNAAM_ECOLI - Also known as trpH From Escherichia coli (strain K12).
   5294..5322    +  promoter       tac promoter: strong E. coli promoter; hybrid between the trp and lac UV5 promoters
>Addgene plasmid #119114 | PXK-PX (1-125) | addgene full sequence | sequence record 276013 | Addgene NGS Result
TTGTGAGCGGATAACAATTTCACACAGGAAACAGTATTCATGTCCCCTATACTAGGTTATTGGAAAATTA
AGGGCCTTGTGCAACCCACTCGACTTCTTTTGGAATATCTTGAAGAAAAATATGAAGAGCATTTGTATGA
GCGCGATGAAGGTGATAAATGGCGAAACAAAAAGTTTGAATTGGGTTTGGAGTTTCCCAATCTTCCTTAT
TATATTGATGGTGATGTTAAATTAACACAGTCTATGGCCATCATACGTTATATAGCTGACAAGCACAACA
TGTTGGGTGGTTGTCCAAAAGAGCGTGCAGAGATTTCAATGCTTGAAGGAGCGGTTTTGGATATTAGATA
CGGTGTTTCGAGAATTGCATATAGTAAAGACTTTGAAACTCTCAAAGTTGATTTTCTTAGCAAGCTACCT
GAAATGCTGAAAATGTTCGAAGATCGTTTATGTCATAAAACATATTTAAATGGTGATCATGTAACCCATC
CTGACTTCATGTTGTATGACGCTCTTGATGTTGTTTTATACATGGACCCAATGTGCCTGGATGCGTTCCC
AAAATTAGTTTGTTTTAAAAAACGTATTGAAGCTATCCCACAAATTGATAAGTACTTGAAATCCAGCAAG
TATATAGCATGGCCTTTGCAGGGCTGGCAAGCCACGTTTGGTGGTGGCGACCATCCTCCAAAATCGGATC
TGGTTCCGCGTGGATCCATGGCGTTCATGGAGAAGCCGCCGGCGGGTAAAGTGCTGCTGGACGATACCGT
TCCGCTGACCGCGGCGATTGAGGCGAGCCAGAGCCTGCAAAGCCACACCGAATACATCATTCGTGTGCAG
CGTGGCATCAGCGTTGAAAACAGCTGGCAAATTGTGCGTCGTTATAGCGACTTCGATCTGCTGAACAACA
GCCTGCAGATTGCGGGTCTGAGCCTGCCGCTGCCGCCGAAGAAACTGATCGGCAACATGGACCGTGAGTT
TATTGCGGAACGTCAGAAGGGTCTGCAAAACTACCTGAACGTGATCACCACCAACCACATTCTGAGCAAC
TGCGAGCTGGTTAAGAAATTTCTGGACCCGAACAACTATAGCTAACTCGAGCGGCCGCATCGTGACTGAC
TGACGATCTGCCTCGCGCGTTTCGGTGATGACGGTGAAAACCTCTGACACATGCAGCTCCCGGAGACGGT
CACAGCTTGTCTGTAAGCGGATGCCGGGAGCAGACAAGCCCGTCAGGGCGCGTCAGCGGGTGTTGGCGGG
TGTCGGGGCGCAGCCATGACCCAGTCACGTAGCGATAGCGGAGTGTATAATTCTTGAAGACGAAAGGGCC
TCGTGATACGCCTATTTTTATAGGTTAATGTCATGATAATAATGGTTTCTTAGACGTCAGGTGGCACTTT
TCGGGGAAATGTGCGCGGAACCCCTATTTGTTTATTTTTCTAAATACATTCAAATATGTATCCGCTCATG
AGACAATAACCCTGATAAATGCTTCAATAATATTGAAAAAGGAAGAGTATGAGTATTCAACATTTCCGTG
TCGCCCTTATTCCCTTTTTTGCGGCATTTTGCCTTCCTGTTTTTGCTCACCCAGAAACGCTGGTGAAAGT
AAAAGATGCTGAAGATCAGTTGGGTGCACGAGTGGGTTACATCGAACTGGATCTCAACAGCGGTAAGATC
CTTGAGAGTTTTCGCCCCGAAGAACGTTTTCCAATGATGAGCACTTTTAAAGTTCTGCTATGTGGCGCGG
TATTATCCCGTGTTGACGCCGGGCAAGAGCAACTCGGTCGCCGCATACACTATTCTCAGAATGACTTGGT
TGAGTACTCACCAGTCACAGAAAAGCATCTTACGGATGGCATGACAGTAAGAGAATTATGCAGTGCTGCC
ATAACCATGAGTGATAACACTGCGGCCAACTTACTTCTGACAACGATCGGAGGACCGAAGGAGCTAACCG
CTTTTTTGCACAACATGGGGGATCATGTAACTCGCCTTGATCGTTGGGAACCGGAGCTGAATGAAGCCAT
ACCAAACGACGAGCGTGACACCACGATGCCTGCAGCAATGGCAACAACGTTGCGCAAACTATTAACTGGC
GAACTACTTACTCTAGCTTCCCGGCAACAATTAATAGACTGGATGGAGGCGGATAAAGTTGCAGGACCAC
TTCTGCGCTCGGCCCTTCCGGCTGGCTGGTTTATTGCTGATAAATCTGGAGCCGGTGAGCGTGGGTCTCG
CGGTATCATTGCAGCACTGGGGCCAGATGGTAAGCCCTCCCGTATCGTAGTTATCTACACGACGGGGAGT
CAGGCAACTATGGATGAACGAAATAGACAGATCGCTGAGATAGGTGCCTCACTGATTAAGCATTGGTAAC
TGTCAGACCAAGTTTACTCATATATACTTTAGATTGATTTAAAACTTCATTTTTAATTTAAAAGGATCTA
GGTGAAGATCCTTTTTGATAATCTCATGACCAAAATCCCTTAACGTGAGTTTTCGTTCCACTGAGCGTCA
GACCCCGTAGAAAAGATCAAAGGATCTTCTTGAGATCCTTTTTTTCTGCGCGTAATCTGCTGCTTGCAAA
CAAAAAAACCACCGCTACCAGCGGTGGTTTGTTTGCCGGATCAAGAGCTACCAACTCTTTTTCCGAAGGT
AACTGGCTTCAGCAGAGCGCAGATACCAAATACTGTCCTTCTAGTGTAGCCGTAGTTAGGCCACCACTTC
AAGAACTCTGTAGCACCGCCTACATACCTCGCTCTGCTAATCCTGTTACCAGTGGCTGCTGCCAGTGGCG
ATAAGTCGTGTCTTACCGGGTTGGACTCAAGACGATAGTTACCGGATAAGGCGCAGCGGTCGGGCTGAAC
GGGGGGTTCGTGCACACAGCCCAGCTTGGAGCGAACGACCTACACCGAACTGAGATACCTACAGCGTGAG
CTATGAGAAAGCGCCACGCTTCCCGAAGGGAGAAAGGCGGACAGGTATCCGGTAAGCGGCAGGGTCGGAA
CAGGAGAGCGCACGAGGGAGCTTCCAGGGGGAAACGCCTGGTATCTTTATAGTCCTGTCGGGTTTCGCCA
CCTCTGACTTGAGCGTCGATTTTTGTGATGCTCGTCAGGGGGGCGGAGCCTATGGAAAAACGCCAGCAAC
GCGGCCTTTTTACGGTTCCTGGCCTTTTGCTGGCCTTTTGCTCACATGTTCTTTCCTGCGTTATCCCCTG
ATTCTGTGGATAACCGTATTACCGCCTTTGAGTGAGCTGATACCGCTCGCCGCAGCCGAACGACCGAGCG
CAGCGAGTCAGTGAGCGAGGAAGCGGAAGAGCGCCTGATGCGGTATTTTCTCCTTACGCATCTGTGCGGT
ATTTCACACCGCATAAATTCCGACACCATCGAATGGCGCAAAACCTTTCGCGGTATGGCATGATAGCGCC
CGGAAGAGAGTCAATTCAGGGTGGTGAATGTGAAACCAGTAACGTTATACGATGTCGCAGAGTATGCCGG
TGTCTCTTATCAGACCGTTTCCCGCGTGGTGAACCAGGCCAGCCACGTTTCTGCGAAAACGCGGGAAAAA
GTGGAAGCGGCGATGGCGGAGCTGAATTACATTCCCAACCGCGTGGCACAACAACTGGCGGGCAAACAGT
CGTTGCTGATTGGCGTTGCCACCTCCAGTCTGGCCCTGCACGCGCCGTCGCAAATTGTCGCGGCGATTAA
ATCTCGCGCCGATCAACTGGGTGCCAGCGTGGTGGTGTCGATGGTAGAACGAAGCGGCGTCGAAGCCTGT
AAAGCGGCGGTGCACAATCTTCTCGCGCAACGCGTCAGTGGGCTGATCATTAACTATCCGCTGGATGACC
AGGATGCCATTGCTGTGGAAGCTGCCTGCACTAATGTTCCGGCGTTATTTCTTGATGTCTCTGACCAGAC
ACCCATCAACAGTATTATTTTCTCCCATGAAGACGGTACGCGACTGGGCGTGGAGCATCTGGTCGCATTG
GGTCACCAGCAAATCGCGCTGTTAGCGGGCCCATTAAGTTCTGTCTCGGCGCGTCTGCGTCTGGCTGGCT
GGCATAAATATCTCACTCGCAATCAAATTCAGCCGATAGCGGAACGGGAAGGCGACTGGAGTGCCATGTC
CGGTTTTCAACAAACCATGCAAATGCTGAATGAGGGCATCGTTCCCACTGCGATGCTGGTTGCCAACGAT
CAGATGGCGCTGGGCGCAATGCGCGCCATTACCGAGTCCGGGCTGCGCGTTGGTGCGGATATCTCGGTAG
TGGGATACGACGATACCGAAGACAGCTCATGTTATATCCCGCCGTTAACCACCATCAAACAGGATTTTCG
CCTGCTGGGGCAAACCAGCGTGGACCGCTTGCTGCAACTCTCTCAGGGCCAGGCGGTGAAGGGCAATCAG
CTGTTGCCCGTCTCACTGGTGAAAAGAAAAACCACCCTGGCGCCCAATACGCAAACCGCCTCTCCCCGCG
CGTTGGCCGATTCATTAATGCAGCTGGCACGACAGGTTTCCCGACTGGAAAGCGGGCAGTGAGCGCAACG
CAATTAATGTAAGTTAGCTCACTCATTAGGCACCCCAGGCTTTACACTTTATGCTTCCGGCTCGTATGTT
GTGTGGAATTGTGAGCGGATAACAATTTCACACAGGAAACAGCTATGACCATGATTACGGATTCACTGGC
CGTCGTTTTACAACGTCGTGACTGGGAAAACCCTGGCGTTACCCAACTTAATCGCCTTGCAGCACATCCC
CCTTTCGCCAGCTGGCGTAATAGCGAAGAGGCCCGCACCGATCGCCCTTCCCAACAGTTGCGCAGCCTGA
ATGGCGAATGGCGCTTTGCCTGGTTTCCGGCACCAGAAGCGGTGCCGGAAAGCTGGCTGGAGTGCGATCT
TCCTGAGGCCGATACTGTCGTCGTCCCCTCAAACTGGCAGATGCACGGTTACGATGCGCCCATCTACACC
AACGTGACCTATCCCATTACGGTCAATCCGCCGTTTGTTCCCACGGAGAATCCGACGGGTTGTTACTCGC
TCACATTTAATGTTGATGAAAGCTGGCTACAGGAAGGCCAGACGCGAATTATTTTTGATGGCGTTGGAAT
TAGCTTATCGACTGCACGGTGCACCAATGCTTCTGGCGTCAGGCAGCCATCGGAAGCTGTGGTATGGCTG
TGCAGGTCGTAAATCACTGCATAATTCGTGTCGCTCAAGGCGCACTCCCGTTCTGGATAATGTTTTTTGC
GCCGACATCATAACGGTTCTGGCAAATATTCTGAAATGAGCTGTTGACAATTAATCATCGGCTCGTATAA
TGTGTGGAA
